>Addgene plasmid #101102 | pTMt_TCS(Q’G)_NLS-HA-dCas9(C)-VP64_T2A_MCP-P65-HSF1 | depositor full sequence | sequence record 197199 | pTMt_TCS(Q’G)_NLS-HA-dCas9(C)-VP64_T2A_MCP-P65-HSF1 sequence 8491 bps
CTAGAGGTACCCGTTACATAACTTACGGTAAATGGCCCGCCTGGCTGACCGCCCAACGACCCCCGCCCAT
TGACGTCAATAGTAACGCCAATAGGGACTTTCCATTGACGTCAATGGGTGGAGTATTTACGGTAAACTGC
CCACTTGGCAGTACATCAAGTGTATCATATGCCAAGTACGCCCCCTATTGACGTCAATGACGGTAAATGG
CCCGCCTGGCATTGTGCCCAGTACATGACCTTATGGGACTTTCCTACTTGGCAGTACATCTACGTATTAG
TCATCGCTATTACCATGGTCGAGGTGAGCCCCACGTTCTGCTTCACTCTCCCCATCTCCCCCCCCTCCCC
ACCCCCAATTTTGTATTTATTTATTTTTTAATTATTTTGTGCAGCGATGGGGGCGGGGGGGGGGGGGGGG
CGCGCGCCAGGCGGGGCGGGGCGGGGCGAGGGGCGGGGCGGGGCGAGGCGGAGAGGTGCGGCGGCAGCCA
ATCAGAGCGGCGCGCTCCGAAAGTTTCCTTTTATGGCGAGGCGGCGGCGGCGGCGGCCCTATAAAAAGCG
AAGCGCGCGGCGGGCGGGAGTCGCTGCGCGCTGCCTTCGCCCCGTGCCCCGCTCCGCCGCCGCCTCGCGC
CGCCCGCCCCGGCTCTGACTGACCGCGTTACTCCCACAGGTGAGCGGGCGGGACGGCCCTTCTCCTCCGG
GCTGTAATTAGCTGAGCAAGAGGTAAGGGTTTAAGGGATGGTTGGTTGGTGGGGTATTAATGTTTAATTA
CCTGGAGCACCTGCCTGAAATCACTTTTTTTCAGGTTGGACCGGTGATATCCACCATGGAGACAGACACA
CTCCTGCTATGGGTACTGCTGCTCTGGGTTCCAGGTTCCACTGGTGACCATTCTGGTGGCGGAAGTGGGG
GAGGCAGCGGTCGACAAGAACAAAAACTCATCTCAGAAGAGGATCTGAATGCTGTGGGCCAGGACACGCA
GGAGGTCATCGTGGTGCCACACTCCTTGCCCTTTAAGGTGGTGGTGATCTCAGCCATCCTGGCCCTGGTG
GTGCTCACCATCATCTCCCTTATCATCCTCATCATGCTTTGGCAGAAGAAGCCACGTCTGCAGAGCGGCA
GCGAGACTCCCGGGACCTCAGAGTCCGCCACACCCGAAAGTGCTAGCCATGTCGACCATGCGGCCGCTGA
AAACCTGTATTTTCAGGGGCCCAAGAAGAAGAGGAAGGTGGGGGGAGGCAGCACTAGTTACCCATACGAC
GTACCAGATTACGCTGGAGGTTCTGGATCCGGCGGTGGCTCGAAGCCCGCCTTCCTGAGCGGCGAGCAGA
AAAAGGCCATCGTGGACCTGCTGTTCAAGACCAACCGGAAAGTGACCGTGAAGCAGCTGAAAGAGGACTA
CTTCAAGAAAATCGAGTGCTTCGACTCCGTGGAAATCTCCGGCGTGGAAGATCGGTTCAACGCCTCCCTG
GGCACATACCACGATCTGCTGAAAATTATCAAGGACAAGGACTTCCTGGACAATGAGGAAAACGAGGACA
TTCTGGAAGATATCGTGCTGACCCTGACACTGTTTGAGGACAGAGAGATGATCGAGGAACGGCTGAAAAC
CTATGCCCACCTGTTCGACGACAAAGTGATGAAGCAGCTGAAGCGGCGGAGATACACCGGCTGGGGCAGG
CTGAGCCGGAAGCTGATCAACGGCATCCGGGACAAGCAGTCCGGCAAGACAATCCTGGATTTCCTGAAGT
CCGACGGCTTCGCCAACAGAAACTTCATGCAGCTGATCCACGACGACAGCCTGACCTTTAAAGAGGACAT
CCAGAAAGCCCAGGTGTCCGGCCAGGGCGATAGCCTGCACGAGCACATTGCCAATCTGGCCGGCAGCCCC
GCCATTAAGAAGGGCATCCTGCAGACAGTGAAGGTGGTGGACGAGCTCGTGAAAGTGATGGGCCGGCACA
AGCCCGAGAACATCGTGATCGAAATGGCCAGAGAGAACCAGACCACCCAGAAGGGACAGAAGAACAGCCG
CGAGAGAATGAAGCGGATCGAAGAGGGCATCAAAGAGCTGGGCAGCCAGATCCTGAAAGAACACCCCGTG
GAAAACACCCAGCTGCAGAACGAGAAGCTGTACCTGTACTACCTGCAGAATGGGCGGGATATGTACGTGG
ACCAGGAACTGGACATCAACCGGCTGTCCGACTACGATGTGGACCATATCGTGCCTCAGAGCTTTCTGAA
GGACGACTCCATCGACAACAAGGTGCTGACCAGAAGCGACAAGGCCCGGGGCAAGAGCGACAACGTGCCC
TCCGAAGAGGTCGTGAAGAAGATGAAGAACTACTGGCGGCAGCTGCTGAACGCCAAGCTGATTACCCAGA
GAAAGTTCGACAATCTGACCAAGGCCGAGAGAGGCGGCCTGAGCGAACTGGATAAGGCCGGCTTCATCAA
GAGACAGCTGGTGGAAACCCGGCAGATCACAAAGCACGTGGCACAGATCCTGGACTCCCGGATGAACACT
AAGTACGACGAGAATGACAAGCTGATCCGGGAAGTGAAAGTGATCACCCTGAAGTCCAAGCTGGTGTCCG
ATTTCCGGAAGGATTTCCAGTTTTACAAAGTGCGCGAGATCAACAACTACCACCACGCCCACGACGCCTA
CCTGAACGCCGTCGTGGGAACCGCCCTGATCAAAAAGTACCCTAAGCTGGAAAGCGAGTTCGTGTACGGC
GACTACAAGGTGTACGACGTGCGGAAGATGATCGCCAAGAGCGAGCAGGAAATCGGCAAGGCTACCGCCA
AGTACTTCTTCTACAGCAACATCATGAACTTTTTCAAGACCGAGATTACCCTGGCCAACGGCGAGATCCG
GAAGCGGCCTCTGATCGAGACAAACGGCGAAACCGGGGAGATCGTGTGGGATAAGGGCCGGGATTTTGCC
ACCGTGCGGAAAGTGCTGAGCATGCCCCAAGTGAATATCGTGAAAAAGACCGAGGTGCAGACAGGCGGCT
TCAGCAAAGAGTCTATCCTGCCCAAGAGGAACAGCGATAAGCTGATCGCCAGAAAGAAGGACTGGGACCC
TAAGAAGTACGGCGGCTTCGACAGCCCCACCGTGGCCTATTCTGTGCTGGTGGTGGCCAAAGTGGAAAAG
GGCAAGTCCAAGAAACTGAAGAGTGTGAAAGAGCTGCTGGGGATCACCATCATGGAAAGAAGCAGCTTCG
AGAAGAATCCCATCGACTTTCTGGAAGCCAAGGGCTACAAAGAAGTGAAAAAGGACCTGATCATCAAGCT
GCCTAAGTACTCCCTGTTCGAGCTGGAAAACGGCCGGAAGAGAATGCTGGCCTCTGCCGGCGAACTGCAG
AAGGGAAACGAACTGGCCCTGCCCTCCAAATATGTGAACTTCCTGTACCTGGCCAGCCACTATGAGAAGC
TGAAGGGCTCCCCCGAGGATAATGAGCAGAAACAGCTGTTTGTGGAACAGCACAAGCACTACCTGGACGA
GATCATCGAGCAGATCAGCGAGTTCTCCAAGAGAGTGATCCTGGCCGACGCTAATCTGGACAAAGTGCTG
TCCGCCTACAACAAGCACCGGGATAAGCCCATCAGAGAGCAGGCCGAGAATATCATCCACCTGTTTACCC
TGACCAATCTGGGAGCCCCTGCCGCCTTCAAGTACTTTGACACCACCATCGACCGGAAGAGGTACACCAG
CACCAAAGAGGTGCTGGACGCCACCCTGATCCACCAGAGCATCACCGGCCTGTACGAGACACGGATCGAC
CTGTCTCAGCTGGGAGGCGACAGCCCCAAGAAGAAGAGAAAGGTGGAGGCCAGCGGACGGGCTGACGCAT
TGGACGATTTTGATCTGGATATGCTGGGAAGTGACGCCCTCGATGATTTTGACCTTGACATGCTTGGTTC
GGATGCCCTTGATGACTTTGACCTCGACATGCTCGGCAGTGACGCCCTTGATGATTTCGACCTGGACATG
CTGATTAACGGTACCGCTAGCGGCAGTGGAGAGGGCAGAGGAAGTCTGCTAACATGCGGTGACGTCGAGG
AGAATCCTGGCCCAGTGAGCAAGCTTATGGCTTCAAACTTTACTCAGTTCGTGCTCGTGGACAATGGTGG
GACAGGGGATGTGACAGTGGCTCCTTCTAATTTCGCTAATGGGGTGGCAGAGTGGATCAGCTCCAACTCA
CGGAGCCAGGCCTACAAGGTGACATGCAGCGTCAGGCAGTCTAGTGCCCAGAAGAGAAAGTATACCATCA
AGGTGGAGGTCCCCAAAGTGGCTACCCAGACAGTGGGCGGAGTCGAACTGCCTGTCGCCGCTTGGAGGTC
CTACCTGAACATGGAGCTCACTATCCCAATTTTCGCTACCAATTCTGACTGTGAACTCATCGTGAAGGCA
ATGCAGGGGCTCCTCAAAGACGGTAATCCTATCCCTTCCGCCATCGCCGCTAACTCAGGTATCTACAGCG
CTGGAGGAGGTGGAAGCGGAGGAGGAGGAAGCGGAGGAGGAGGTAGCGGACCTAAGAAAAAGAGGAAGGT
GGCGGCCGCTGGATCCCCTTCAGGGCAGATCAGCAACCAGGCCCTGGCTCTGGCCCCTAGCTCCGCTCCA
GTGCTGGCCCAGACTATGGTGCCCTCTAGTGCTATGGTGCCTCTGGCCCAGCCACCTGCTCCAGCCCCTG
TGCTGACCCCAGGACCACCCCAGTCACTGAGCGCTCCAGTGCCCAAGTCTACACAGGCCGGCGAGGGGAC
TCTGAGTGAAGCTCTGCTGCACCTGCAGTTCGACGCTGATGAGGACCTGGGAGCTCTGCTGGGGAACAGC
ACCGATCCCGGAGTGTTCACAGATCTGGCCTCCGTGGACAACTCTGAGTTTCAGCAGCTGCTGAATCAGG
GCGTGTCCATGTCTCATAGTACAGCCGAACCAATGCTGATGGAGTACCCCGAAGCCATTACCCGGCTGGT
GACCGGCAGCCAGCGGCCCCCCGACCCCGCTCCAACTCCCCTGGGAACCAGCGGCCTGCCTAATGGGCTG
TCCGGAGATGAAGACTTCTCAAGCATCGCTGATATGGACTTTAGTGCCCTGCTGTCACAGATTTCCTCTA
GTGGGCAGGGAGGAGGTGGAAGCGGCTTCAGCGTGGACACCAGTGCCCTGCTGGACCTGTTCAGCCCCTC
GGTGACCGTGCCCGACATGAGCCTGCCTGACCTTGACAGCAGCCTGGCCAGTATCCAAGAGCTCCTGTCT
CCCCAGGAGCCCCCCAGGCCTCCCGAGGCAGAGAACAGCAGCCCGGATTCAGGGAAGCAGCTGGTGCACT
ACACAGCGCAGCCGCTGTTCCTGCTGGACCCCGGCTCCGTGGACACCGGGAGCAACGACCTGCCGGTGCT
GTTTGAGCTGGGAGAGGGCTCCTACTTCTCCGAAGGGGACGGCTTCGCCGAGGACCCCACCATCTCCCTG
CTGACAGGCTCGGAGCCTCCCAAAGCCAAGGACCCCACTGTCTCCTAAGAATTCCTAGAGCTCGCTGATC
AGCCTCGACTGTGCCTTCTAGTTGCCAGCCATCTGTTGTTTGCCCCTCCCCCGTGCCTTCCTTGACCCTG
GAAGGTGCCACTCCCACTGTCCTTTCCTAATAAAATGAGGAAATTGCATCGCATTGTCTGAGTAGGTGTC
ATTCTATTCTGGGGGGTGGGGTGGGGCAGGACAGCAAGGGGGAGGATTGGGAAGAGAATAGCAGGCATGC
TGGGGAGCGGCCGCAGGAACCCCTAGTGATGGAGTTGGCCACTCCCTCTCTGCGCGCTCGCTCGCTCACT
GAGGCCGGGCGACCAAAGGTCGCCCGACGCCCGGGCTTTGCCCGGGCGGCCTCAGTGAGCGAGCGAGCGC
GCAGCTGCCTGCAGGGGCGCCTGATGCGGTATTTTCTCCTTACGCATCTGTGCGGTATTTCACACCGCAT
A
[95 nt withheld, positions 5952-6046]
T
[46 nt withheld, positions 6048-6093]
C
[141 nt withheld, positions 6095-6235]
CCTTTGACGTTGGAGTCCACGTTCTTT
[37 nt withheld, positions 6263-6299]
ACTCTATCTCGGGCTATTCTTTTGATTTATAAGGGATTTTGCCGATTTCGGTCTATTGGTTAAAAAATGA
GCTGATTTAACAAAAATTTAACGCGAATTTTAACAAAATATTAACGTTTACAATTTTATGGTGCACTCTC
AGTACAATCTGCTCTGATGCCGCATAGTTAAGCCAGCCCCGACACCCGCCAACACCCGCTGACGCGCCCT
GACGGGCTTGTCTGCTCCCGGCATCCGCTTACAGACAAGCTGTGACCGTCTCCGGGAGCTGCATGTGTCA
GAGGTTTTCACCGTCATCACCGAAACGCGCGAGACGAAAGGGCCTCGTGATACGCCTATTTTTATAGGTT
AATGTCATGATAATAATGGTTTCTTAGACGTCAGGTGGCACTTTTCGGGGAAATGTGCGCGGAACCCCTA
TTTGTTTATTTTTCTAAATACATTCAAATATGTATCCGCTCATGAGACAATAACCCTGATAAATGCTTCA
ATAATATTGAAAAAGGAAGAGTATGAGTATTCAACATTTCCGTGTCGCCCTTATTCCCTTTTTTGCGGCA
TTTTGCCTTCCTGTTTTTGCTCACCCAGAAACGCTGGTGAAAGTAAAAGATGCTGAAGATCAGTTGGGTG
CACGAGTGGGTTACATCGAACTGGATCTCAACAGCGGTAAGATCCTTGAGAGTTTTCGCCCCGAAGAACG
TTTTCCAATGATGAGCACTTTTAAAGTTCTGCTATGTGGCGCGGTATTATCCCGTATTGACGCCGGGCAA
GAGCAACTCGGTCGCCGCATACACTATTCTCAGAATGACTTGGTTGAGTACTCACCAGTCACAGAAAAGC
ATCTTACGGATGGCATGACAGTAAGAGAATTATGCAGTGCTGCCATAACCATGAGTGATAACACTGCGGC
CAACTTACTTCTGACAACGATCGGAGGACCGAAGGAGCTAACCGCTTTTTTGCACAACATGGGGGATCAT
GTAACTCGCCTTGATCGTTGGGAACCGGAGCTGAATGAAGCCATACCAAACGACGAGCGTGACACCACGA
TGCCTGTAGCAATGGCAACAACGTTGCGCAAACTATTAACTGGCGAACTACTTACTCTAGCTTCCCGGCA
ACAATTAATAGACTGGATGGAGGCGGATAAAGTTGCAGGACCACTTCTGCGCTCGGCCCTTCCGGCTGGC
TGGTTTATTGCTGATAAATCTGGAGCCGGTGAGCGTGGAAGCCGCGGTATCATTGCAGCACTGGGGCCAG
ATGGTAAGCCCTCCCGTATCGTAGTTATCTACACGACGGGGAGTCAGGCAACTATGGATGAACGAAATAG
ACAGATCGCTGAGATAGGTGCCTCACTGATTAAGCATTGGTAACTGTCAGACCAAGTTTACTCATATATA
CTTTAGATTGATTTAAAACTTCATTTTTAATTTAAAAGGATCTAGGTGAAGATCCTTTTTGATAATCTCA
TGACCAAAATCCCTTAACGTGAGTTTTCGTTCCACTGAGCGTCAGACCCCGTAGAAAAGATCAAAGGATC
TTCTTGAGATCCTTTTTTTCTGCGCGTAATCTGCTGCTTGCAAACAAAAAAACCACCGCTACCAGCGGTG
GTTTGTTTGCCGGATCAAGAGCTACCAACTCTTTTTCCGAAGGTAACTGGCTTCAGCAGAGCGCAGATAC
CAAATACTGTTCTTCTAGTGTAGCCGTAGTTAGGCCACCACTTCAAGAACTCTGTAGCACCGCCTACATA
CCTCGCTCTGCTAATCCTGTTACCAGTGGCTGCTGCCAGTGGCGATAAGTCGTGTCTTACCGGGTTGGAC
TCAAGACGATAGTTACCGGATAAGGCGCAGCGGTCGGGCTGAACGGGGGGTTCGTGCACACAGCCCAGCT
TGGAGCGAACGACCTACACCGAACTGAGATACCTACAGCGTGAGCTATGAGAAAGCGCCACGCTTCCCGA
AGGGAGAAAGGCGGACAGGTATCCGGTAAGCGGCAGGGTCGGAACAGGAGAGCGCACGAGGGAGCTTCCA
GGGGGAAACGCCTGGTATCTTTATAGTCCTGTCGGGTTTCGCCACCTCTGACTTGAGCGTCGATTTTTGT
GATGCTCGTCAGGGGGGCGGAGCCTATGGAAAAACGCCAGCAACGCGGCCTTTTTACGGTTCCTGGCCTT
TTGCTGGCCTTTTGCTCACATG
Features (pLannotate 1.2.2; 22 found; start..end, strand, type, name):
     12..297     +  enhancer       CMV enhancer: human cytomegalovirus immediate early enhancer; contains an 18-bp deletion relative to the standard CMV enhancer
    299..576     +  promoter       chicken β-actin promoter: No description available
    577..804     +  intron         hybrid intron: hybrid between chicken β-actin (CBA) and minute virus of mice (MMV) introns (Gray et al., 2011)
    826..888     +  sig_peptide    Igκ leader: leader sequence from mouse immunoglobulin κ light chain
    961..1107    +  CDS            PDGFRβ TM domain: transmembrane domain from platelet derived growth factor receptor beta
   1114..1161    +  CDS            ABE(7.10) (fragment): adenine base editor comprising wild-type E. coli TadA fused to the evolved TadA*(7.10) mutant (Gaudelli et al., 2017)
   1189..1208    +  CDS            TEV site (fragment): tobacco etch virus (TEV) protease recognition and cleavage site
   1249..1275    +  CDS            HA: HA (human influenza hemagglutinin) epitope tag
   1303..3801    +  CDS            dCas9(C): C-terminal portion of catalytically inactive Streptococcus pyogenes dCas9 carrying the N863A mutation (Zetsche et al., 2015)
   3964..3980    +  CDS            VP96 (fragment): 6 tandem repeats of the minimal activation domain of herpes simplex virus VP16 (Cheng et al., 2013)
   4087..4476    +  CDS            CAPSD_BPMS2: Experimental evidence at protein level: Swiss-Prot protein existence level 1. Acts as a translational repressor of viral replicase synthesis late in infection. This latter function is the result of capsid protein interaction with an RNA hairpin which contains the replicase ribosome-binding site. From Escherichia phage MS2 (Bacteriophage MS2).
   4567..5109    +  CDS            Rela (fragment): TF65_MOUSE - Also known as Nfkb3. Experimental evidence at protein level: Swiss-Prot protein existence level 1. NF-kappa-B is a pleiotropic transcription factor present in almost all cell types and is the endpoint of a series of signal transduction events that are initiated by a vast array of stimuli related to many biological processes such as inflammation, immunity, differentiation, cell growth, tumorigenesis and apoptosis. NF-kappa-B is a homo- or heterodimeric complex formed by the Rel-like domain- containing proteins RELA/p65, RELB, NFKB1/p105, NFKB1/p50, REL and NFKB2/p52. The heterodime
   5134..5505    +  CDS            HSF1: C-terminal activation domain from the human heat shock transcription factor HSF1
   5539..5650    +  polyA_signal   bGH poly(A) signal: bovine growth hormone polyadenylation signal
   5755..5895    +  repeat_region  AAV2 ITR: inverted terminal repeat of adeno-associated virus serotype 2 inverted
   5900..5951    -  misc_feature   bom (fragment): basis of mobility region from pBR322
   5970..6425    +  rep_origin     f1 ori (sequence partly withheld): f1 bacteriophage origin of replication; arrow indicates direction of (+) strand synthesis
   6426..6475    -  misc_feature   bom (fragment): basis of mobility region from pBR322
   6577..6612    -  CDS            rop (fragment): Rop protein, which maintains plasmids at low copy number; rop
   6707..6811    +  promoter       AmpR promoter: bla
   6812..7672    +  CDS            AmpR: β-lactamase; bla; confers resistance to ampicillin, carbenicillin, and related antibiotics
   7843..8431    +  rep_origin     ori: high-copy-number ColE1/pMB1/pBR322/pUC origin of replication
