[The description below was written by a language model from this plasmid's Addgene catalogue record and pLannotate feature annotations shown in this document.]
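Description:
pTMt_TCS(Q'G)_NLS-HA-dCas9(C)-VP64_T2A_MCP-P65-HSF1 is an 8.5 kb mammalian expression plasmid for CRISPR-based synthetic biology, derived from the split-dCas9 vector pX856. It is maintained in E. coli as a high-copy plasmid through a ColE1/pUC-type origin with ampicillin selection (AmpR) and also carries an f1 origin. According to the record, the U6 promoter/sgRNA cassette and the N-terminal NLS and FKBP module of the parent were removed, so no guide RNA is encoded here. A single AAV2 ITR is annotated downstream of the expression cassette, presumably a backbone remnant. The record does not describe any use for AAV packaging.

Expression is driven by a CMV enhancer/chicken β-actin promoter with a hybrid intron and ends at a bGH polyadenylation signal. The open reading frame begins with a synthetic transmembrane tether (TMt) made up of an Igκ signal sequence, a (GGGS)2 linker, a myc tag, the PDGF receptor transmembrane domain and an XTEN linker. The short "ABE(7.10)" hit in the annotation most likely reflects this XTEN linker. The tether is joined through a TEV protease cleavage site (ENLYFQG variant) and an NLS to HA-tagged dCas9(C), the C-terminal half of catalytically dead S. pyogenes Cas9, fused to the VP64 activation domain.

A T2A peptide then allows co-translational release of MCP-P65-HSF1, in which the MS2 coat protein is fused to the p65 and HSF1 activation domains. This is the SAM effector that is recruited to MS2 hairpins in suitably modified guide RNAs. The design holds the dCas9(C)-VP64 half at the membrane until TEV cleavage frees it for nuclear import. It serves as a component for engineering programmable dCas9-based chimeric receptors and synthetic signalling pathways that activate target genes.
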