Addgene plasmid #101102: pTMt_TCS(Q’G)_NLS-HA-dCas9(C)-VP64_T2A_MCP-P65-HSF1
Purpose: Encodes dCas9(C)-VP64 with SAM components fused to transmembrane tether
Depositing lab: Tudor Fulga. Depositing organization: University of Oxford. Publication: Engineering Synthetic Signaling Pathways with Programmable dCas9-Based Chimeric Receptors. Baeumler TA, Ahmed AA, Fulga TA. Cell Rep. 2017 Sep 12;20(11):2639-2653. doi: 10.1016/j.celrep.2017.08.044. PubMed 28903044.
Backbone
  Vector backbone: pX856
  Modifications to backbone: The pX856 vector (gift from Feng Zhang, Addgene plasmid #62888) was modified as follows: the U6 promoter/sgRNA scaffold/U6 terminator cassette was removed; the dCas9(C)VP64 N-terminal NLS+FKBP were also removed; a transmembrane tether (TMt) containing the Igκ signal sequence, (GGGS)2 linker, myc epitope tag, PDGF receptor transmembrane domain and the XTEN linker, was synthesized as a gBlock (IDT). This transmembrane tether was then fused to the N-terminus of HA-dCas9(C)VP64 via a TEV cleavage site (ENLYFQG) and NLS. The MCP-P65-HSF1 from plasmid MS2-P65-HSF1_GFP (gift from Feng Zhang, Addgene plasmid #61423) was fused to the C-terminus of dCas9(C)VP64 via at T2A site.
  Vector type: Mammalian Expression, CRISPR, Synthetic Biology
Growth in bacteria
  Bacterial resistance: Ampicillin, 100 μg/mL
  Growth temperature: 37°C
  Growth strain: DH5alpha
  Copy number: High Copy
Gene/Insert
  Gene/Insert name: TMt-dCas9(C)-VP64
  Tag / fusion protein: Myc (N terminal on insert); HA (N terminal on insert)
Resource information
  A portion of this plasmid was derived from a plasmid made by: pX856 vector (gift from Feng Zhang, Addgene plasmid #62888); plasmid MS2-P65-HSF1_GFP (gift from Feng Zhang, Addgene plasmid #61423)
Terms and licenses: Academic/Nonprofit Terms; Industry Terms: Not Available to Industry
How to cite: pTMt_TCS(Q’G)_NLS-HA-dCas9(C)-VP64_T2A_MCP-P65-HSF1 was a gift from Tudor Fulga (Addgene plasmid # 101102 ; http://n2t.net/addgene:101102 ; RRID:Addgene_101102)
