>Addgene plasmid #101102 | pTMt_TCS(Q’G)_NLS-HA-dCas9(C)-VP64_T2A_MCP-P65-HSF1 | depositor partial sequence | sequence record 190667 | Reverse bGH polyA ACACCTACTCAGACAATGCG
CCGAACCAATGCTGATGGAGTACCCCGAAGCCATTACCCGGCTGGTGACCGGCAGCCAGCGGCCCCCCGA
CCCCGCTCCAACTCCCCTGGGAACCAGCGGCCTGCCTAATGGGCTGTCCGGAGATGAAGACTTCTCAAGC
ATCGCTGATATGGACTTTAGTGCCCTGCTGTCACAGATTTCCTCTAGTGGGCAGGGAGGAGGTGGAAGCG
GCTTCAGCGTGGACACCAGTGCCCTGCTGGACCTGTTCAGCCCCTCGGTGACCGTGCCCGACATGAGCCT
GCCTGACCTTGACAGCAGCCTGGCCAGTATCCAAGAGCTCCTGTCTCCCCAGGAGCCCCCCAGGCCTCCC
GAGGCAGAGAACAGCAGCCCGGATTCAGGGAAGCAGCTGGTGCACTACACAGCGCAGCCGCTGTTCCTGC
TGGACCCCGGCTCCGTGGACACCGGGAGCAACGACCTGCCGGTGCTGTTTGAGCTGGGAGAGGGCTCCTA
CTTCTCCGAAGGGGACGGCTTCGCCGAGGACCCCACCATCTCCCTGCTGACAGGCTCGGAGCCTCCCAAA
GCCAAGGACCCCACTGTCTCCTAAGAATTCCTAGAGCTCGCTGATCAGCCTCGACTGTGCCTTCTAGTTG
CCAGCCATCTGTTGTTTGCCCCTCCCCCGTGCCTTCCTTGACCCTGGAAGGTGCCACTCCCACTGTCCT
