>Addgene plasmid #101102 | pTMt_TCS(Q’G)_NLS-HA-dCas9(C)-VP64_T2A_MCP-P65-HSF1 | depositor partial sequence | sequence record 190668 | Downstream of dCas9(C) CTTTGACACCACCATCGACCG
GCTGGACGCCACCCTGATCCACCAGAGCATCACCGGCCTGTACGAGACACGGATCGACCTGTCTCAGCTG
GGAGGCGACAGCCCCAAGAAGAAGAGAAAGGTGGAGGCCAGCGGACGGGCTGACGCATTGGACGATTTTG
ATCTGGATATGCTGGGAAGTGACGCCCTCGATGATTTTGACCTTGACATGCTTGGTTCGGATGCCCTTGA
TGACTTTGACCTCGACATGCTCGGCAGTGACGCCCTTGATGATTTCGACCTGGACATGCTGATTAACGGT
ACCGCTAGCGGCAGTGGAGAGGGCAGAGGAAGTCTGCTAACATGCGGTGACGTCGAGGAGAATCCTGGCC
CAGTGAGCAAGCTTATGGCTTCAAACTTTACTCAGTTCGTGCTCGTGGACAATGGTGGGACAGGGGATGT
GACAGTGGCTCCTTCTAATTTCGCTAATGGGGTGGCAGAGTGGATCAGCTCCAACTCACGGAGCCAGGCC
TACAAGGTGACATGCAGCGTCAGGCAGTCTAGTGCCCAGAAGAGAAAGTATACCATCAAGGTGGAGGTCC
CCAAAGTGGCTACCCAGACAGTGGGCGGAGTCGAACTGCCTGTCGCCGCTTGGAGGTCCTACCTGAACAT
GGAGCTCACTATCCCAATTTTCGCTACCAATTCTGACTGTGAACTCATCGTGAAGGCAATGCAGGGGCTC
CTCAAAGACGGTAATC
