>Addgene plasmid #101102 | pTMt_TCS(Q’G)_NLS-HA-dCas9(C)-VP64_T2A_MCP-P65-HSF1 | depositor partial sequence | sequence record 190669 | CBh promoter TTAAGGGATGGTTGGTTGGTGG
CACTTTTTTTCAGGTTGGACCGGTGATATCCACCATGGAGACAGACACACTCCTGCTATGGGTACTGCTG
CTCTGGGTTCCAGGTTCCACTGGTGACCATTCTGGTGGCGGAAGTGGGGGAGGCAGCGGTCGACAAGAAC
AAAAACTCATCTCAGAAGAGGATCTGAATGCTGTGGGCCAGGACACGCAGGAGGTCATCGTGGTGCCACA
CTCCTTGCCCTTTAAGGTGGTGGTGATCTCAGCCATCCTGGCCCTGGTGGTGCTCACCATCATCTCCCTT
ATCATCCTCATCATGCTTTGGCAGAAGAAGCCACGTCTGCAGAGCGGCAGCGAGACTCCCGGGACCTCAG
AGTCCGCCACACCCGAAAGTGCTAGCCATGTCGACCATGCGGCCGCTGAAAACCTGTATTTTCAGGGGCC
CAAGAAGAAGAGGAAGGTGGGGGGAGGCAGCACTAGTTACCCATACGACGTACCAGATTACGCTGGAGGT
TCTGGATCCGGCGGTGGCTCGAAGCCCGCCTTCCTGAGCGGCGAGCAGAAAAAGGCCATCGTGGACCTGC
TGTTCAAGACCAACCGGAAAGTGACCGTGAAGCAGCTGAAAGAGGACTACTTCAAGAAAATCGAGTGCTT
CGACTCCGTGGAAATCTCCGGCGTGGAAGATCGGTTCAACGCCTCCCTGGGCACATACCACGATCTGCTG
AAAATTATCAAGGACAAGGACTTCCTGGACAATGAGGAAAACGAGGACATTCTGGAAGATATCGTGCTGA
CCCTGACACTGTTTGAGGACAGAGAGATGATCGAGGAACGGCTGAAAACCTATGCCCACCTGTTCGACGA
CAAAGTGATGAAGCAGCTGAAGCGGCGGAGATACACCGGCTGGGGCAGGC
