>Addgene plasmid #101102 | pTMt_TCS(Q’G)_NLS-HA-dCas9(C)-VP64_T2A_MCP-P65-HSF1 | depositor partial sequence | sequence record 190670 | Beginning of dCas9(C)
GCCATCGTGGACCTGCTGTTCAAGACCAACCGGAAAGTGACCGTGAAGCAGCTGAAAGAGGACTACTTCA
AGAAAATCGAGTGCTTCGACTCCGTGGAAATCTCCGGCGTGGAAGATCGGTTCAACGCCTCCCTGGGCAC
ATACCACGATCTGCTGAAAATTATCAAGGACAAGGACTTCCTGGACAATGAGGAAAACGAGGACATTCTG
GAAGATATCGTGCTGACCCTGACACTGTTTGAGGACAGAGAGATGATCGAGGAACGGCTGAAAACCTATG
CCCACCTGTTCGACGACAAAGTGATGAAGCAGCTGAAGCGGCGGAGATACACCGGCTGGGGCAGGCTGAG
CCGGAAGCTGATCAACGGCATCCGGGACAAGCAGTCCGGCAAGACAATCCTGGATTTCCTGAAGTCCGAC
GGCTTCGCCAACAGAAACTTCATGCAGCTGATCCACGACGACAGCCTGACCTTTAAAGAGGACATCCAGA
AAGCCCAGGTGTCCGGCCAGGGCGATAGCCTGCACGAGCACATTGCCAATCTGGCCGGCAGCCCCGCCAT
TAAGAAGGGCATCCTGCAGACAGTGAAGGTGGTGGACGAGCTCGTGAAAGTGATGGGCCGGCACAAGCCC
GAGAACATCGTGATCGAAATGGCCAGAGAGAACCAGACCACC
