>Addgene plasmid #101102 | pTMt_TCS(Q’G)_NLS-HA-dCas9(C)-VP64_T2A_MCP-P65-HSF1 | addgene partial sequence | sequence record 197198 | Addgene Partial NGS Result
GGCGGGAGTCGCTGCGCGCTGCCTTCGCCCCGTGCCCCGCTCCGCCGCCGCCTCGCGCCGCCCGCCCCGG
CTCTGACTGACCGCGTTACTCCCACAGGTGAGCGGGCGGGACGGCCCTTCTCCTCCGGGCTGTAATTAGC
TGAGCAAGAGGTAAGGGTTTAAGGGATGGTTGGTTGGTGGGGTATTAATGTTTAATTACCTGGAGCACCT
GCCTGAAATCACTTTTTTTCAGGTTGGACCGGTGATATCCACCATGGAGACAGACACACTCCTGCTATGG
GTACTGCTGCTCTGGGTTCCAGGTTCCACTGGTGACCATTCTGGTGGCGGAAGTGGGGGAGGCAGCGGTC
GACAAGAACAAAAACTCATCTCAGAAGAGGATCTGAATGCTGTGGGCCAGGACACGCAGGAGGTCATCGT
GGTGCCACACTCCTTGCCCTTTAAGGTGGTGGTGATCTCAGCCATCCTGGCCCTGGTGGTGCTCACCATC
ATCTCCCTTATCATCCTCATCATGCTTTGGCAGAAGAAGCCACGTCTGCAGAGCGGCAGCGAGACTCCCG
GGACCTCAGAGTCCGCCACACCCGAAAGTGCTAGCCATGTCGACCATGCGGCCGCTGAAAACCTGTATTT
TCAGGGGCCCAAGAAGAAGAGGAAGGTGGGGGGAGGCAGCACTAGTTACCCATACGACGTACCAGATTAC
GCTGGAGGTTCTGGATCCGGCGGTGGCTCGAAGCCCGCCTTCCTGAGCGGCGAGCAGAAAAAGGCCATCG
TGGACCTGCTGTTCAAGACCAACCGGAAAGTGACCGTGAAGCAGCTGAAAGAGGACTACTTCAAGAAAAT
CGAGTGCTTCGACTCCGTGGAAATCTCCGGCGTGGAAGATCGGTTCAACGCCTCCCTGGGCACATACCAC
GATCTGCTGAAAATTATCAAGGACAAGGACTTCCTGGACAATGAGGAAAACGAGGACATTCTGGAAGATA
TCGTGCTGACCCTGACACTGTTTGAGGACAGAGAGATGATCGAGGAACGGCTGAAAACCTATGCCCACCT
GTTCGACGACAAAGTGATGAAGCAGCTGAAGCGGCGGAGATACACCGGCTGGGGCAGGCTGAGCCGGAAG
CTGATCAACGGCATCCGGGACAAGCAGTCCGGCAAGACAATCCTGGATTTCCTGAAGTCCGACGGCTTCG
CCAACAGAAACTTCATGCAGCTGATCCACGACGACAGCCTGACCTTTAAAGAGGACATCCAGAAAGCCCA
GGTGTCCGGCCAGGGCGATAGCCTGCACGAGCACATTGCCAATCTGGCCGGCAGCCCCGCCATTAAGAAG
GGCATCCTGCAGACAGTGAAGGTGGTGGACGAGCTCGTGAAAGTGATGGGCCGGCACAAGCCCGAGAACA
TCGTGATCGAAATGGCCAGAGAGAACCAGACCACCCAGAAGGGACAGAAGAACAGCCGCGAGAGAATGAA
GCGGATCGAAGAGGGCATCAAAGAGCTGGGCAGCCAGATCCTGAAAGAACACCCCGTGGAAAACACCCAG
CTGCAGAACGAGAAGCTGTACCTGTACTACCTGCAGAATGGGCGGGATATGTACGTGGACCAGGAACTGG
ACATCAACCGGCTGTCCGACTACGATGTGGACCATATCGTGCCTCAGAGCTTTCTGAAGGACGACTCCAT
CGACAACAAGGTGCTGACCAGAAGCGACAAGGCCCGGGGCAAGAGCGACAACGTGCCCTCCGAAGAGGTC
GTGAAGAAGATGAAGAACTACTGGCGGCAGCTGCTGAACGCCAAGCTGATTACCCAGAGAAAGTTCGACA
ATCTGACCAAGGCCGAGAGAGGCGGCCTGAGCGAACTGGATAAGGCCGGCTTCATCAAGAGACAGCTGGT
GGAAACCCGGCAGATCACAAAGCACGTGGCACAGATCCTGGACTCCCGGATGAACACTAAGTACGACGAG
AATGACAAGCTGATCCGGGAAGTGAAAGTGATCACCCTGAAGTCCAAGCTGGTGTCCGATTTCCGGAAGG
ATTTCCAGTTTTACAAAGTGCGCGAGATCAACAACTACCACCACGCCCACGACGCCTACCTGAACGCCGT
CGTGGGAACCGCCCTGATCAAAAAGTACCCTAAGCTGGAAAGCGAGTTCGTGTACGGCGACTACAAGGTG
TACGACGTGCGGAAGATGATCGCCAAGAGCGAGCAGGAAATCGGCAAGGCTACCGCCAAGTACTTCTTCT
ACAGCAACATCATGAACTTTTTCAAGACCGAGATTACCCTGGCCAACGGCGAGATCCGGAAGCGGCCTCT
GATCGAGACAAACGGCGAAACCGGGGAGATCGTGTGGGATAAGGGCCGGGATTTTGCCACCGTGCGGAAA
GTGCTGAGCATGCCCCAAGTGAATATCGTGAAAAAGACCGAGGTGCAGACAGGCGGCTTCAGCAAAGAGT
CTATCCTGCCCAAGAGGAACAGCGATAAGCTGATCGCCAGAAAGAAGGACTGGGACCCTAAGAAGTACGG
CGGCTTCGACAGCCCCACCGTGGCCTATTCTGTGCTGGTGGTGGCCAAAGTGGAAAAGGGCAAGTCCAAG
AAACTGAAGAGTGTGAAAGAGCTGCTGGGGATCACCATCATGGAAAGAAGCAGCTTCGAGAAGAATCCCA
TCGACTTTCTGGAAGCCAAGGGCTACAAAGAAGTGAAAAAGGACCTGATCATCAAGCTGCCTAAGTACTC
CCTGTTCGAGCTGGAAAACGGCCGGAAGAGAATGCTGGCCTCTGCCGGCGAACTGCAGAAGGGAAACGAA
CTGGCCCTGCCCTCCAAATATGTGAACTTCCTGTACCTGGCCAGCCACTATGAGAAGCTGAAGGGCTCCC
CCGAGGATAATGAGCAGAAACAGCTGTTTGTGGAACAGCACAAGCACTACCTGGACGAGATCATCGAGCA
GATCAGCGAGTTCTCCAAGAGAGTGATCCTGGCCGACGCTAATCTGGACAAAGTGCTGTCCGCCTACAAC
AAGCACCGGGATAAGCCCATCAGAGAGCAGGCCGAGAATATCATCCACCTGTTTACCCTGACCAATCTGG
GAGCCCCTGCCGCCTTCAAGTACTTTGACACCACCATCGACCGGAAGAGGTACACCAGCACCAAAGAGGT
GCTGGACGCCACCCTGATCCACCAGAGCATCACCGGCCTGTACGAGACACGGATCGACCTGTCTCAGCTG
GGAGGCGACAGCCCCAAGAAGAAGAGAAAGGTGGAGGCCAGCGGACGGGCTGACGCATTGGACGATTTTG
ATCTGGATATGCTGGGAAGTGACGCCCTCGATGATTTTGACCTTGACATGCTTGGTTCGGATGCCCTTGA
TGACTTTGACCTCGACATGCTCGGCAGTGACGCCCTTGATGATTTCGACCTGGACATGCTGATTAACGGT
ACCGCTAGCGGCAGTGGAGAGGGCAGAGGAAGTCTGCTAACATGCGGTGACGTCGAGGAGAATCCTGGCC
CAGTGAGCAAGCTTATGGCTTCAAACTTTACTCAGTTCGTGCTCGTGGACAATGGTGGGACAGGGGATGT
GACAGTGGCTCCTTCTAATTTCGCTAATGGGGTGGCAGAGTGGATCAGCTCCAACTCACGGAGCCAGGCC
TACAAGGTGACATGCAGCGTCAGGCAGTCTAGTGCCCAGAAGAGAAAGTATACCATCAAGGTGGAGGTCC
CCAAAGTGGCTACCCAGACAGTGGGCGGAGTCGAACTGCCTGTCGCCGCTTGGAGGTCCTACCTGAACAT
GGAGCTCACTATCCCAATTTTCGCTACCAATTCTGACTGTGAACTCATCGTGAAGGCAATGCAGGGGCTC
CTCAAAGACGGTAATCCTATCCCTTCCGCCATCGCCGCTAACTCAGGTATCTACAGCGCTGGAGGAGGTG
GAAGCGGAGGAGGAGGAAGCGGAGGAGGAGGTAGCGGACCTAAGAAAAAGAGGAAGGTGGCGGCCGCTGG
ATCCCCTTCAGGGCAGATCAGCAACCAGGCCCTGGCTCTGGCCCCTAGCTCCGCTCCAGTGCTGGCCCAG
ACTATGGTGCCCTCTAGTGCTATGGTGCCTCTGGCCCAGCCACCTGCTCCAGCCCCTGTGCTGACCCCAG
GACCACCCCAGTCACTGAGCGCTCCAGTGCCCAAGTCTACACAGGCCGGCGAGGGGACTCTGAGTGAAGC
TCTGCTGCACCTGCAGTTCGACGCTGATGAGGACCTGGGAGCTCTGCTGGGGAACAGCACCGATCCCGGA
GTGTTCACAGATCTGGCCTCCGTGGACAACTCTGAGTTTCAGCAGCTGCTGAATCAGGGCGTGTCCATGT
CTCATAGTACAGCCGAACCAATGCTGATGGAGTACCCCGAAGCCATTACCCGGCTGGTGACCGGCAGCCA
GCGGCCCCCCGACCCCGCTCCAACTCCCCTGGGAACCAGCGGCCTGCCTAATGGGCTGTCCGGAGATGAA
GACTTCTCAAGCATCGCTGATATGGACTTTAGTGCCCTGCTGTCACAGATTTCCTCTAGTGGGCAGGGAG
GAGGTGGAAGCGGCTTCAGCGTGGACACCAGTGCCCTGCTGGACCTGTTCAGCCCCTCGGTGACCGTGCC
CGACATGAGCCTGCCTGACCTTGACAGCAGCCTGGCCAGTATCCAAGAGCTCCTGTCTCCCCAGGAGCCC
CCCAGGCCTCCCGAGGCAGAGAACAGCAGCCCGGATTCAGGGAAGCAGCTGGTGCACTACACAGCGCAGC
CGCTGTTCCTGCTGGACCCCGGCTCCGTGGACACCGGGAGCAACGACCTGCCGGTGCTGTTTGAGCTGGG
AGAGGGCTCCTACTTCTCCGAAGGGGACGGCTTCGCCGAGGACCCCACCATCTCCCTGCTGACAGGCTCG
GAGCCTCCCAAAGCCAAGGACCCCACTGTCTCCTAAGAATTCCTAGAGCTCGCTGATCAGCCTCGACTGT
GCCTTCTAGTTGCCAGCCATCTGTTGTTTGCCCCTCCCCCGTGCCTTCCTTGACCCTGGAAGGTGCCACT
CCCACTGTCCTTTCCTAATAAAATGAGGAAATTGCATCGCATTGTCTGAGTAGGTGTCATTCTATTCTGG
GGGGTGGGGTGGGGCAGGACAGCAAGGGGGAGGATTGGGAAGAGAATAGCAGGCATGCTGGGGAGCGGCC
GCAGGAACCCCTAGTGATGGAGTTGGCCACTCCCTCTCTGCGCGCTCGCTCGCTCACTGAGGCCGGGCGA
CCAAAGGTCGCCCGACGCCCGGGCTTTGCCCGGGCGGCCTCAGTGAGCGAGCGAGCGCGCAGCTGCCTGC
AGGGGCGCCTGATGCGGTATTTTCTCCTTACGCATCTGTGCGGTATTTCACACCGCATA
[95 nt withheld, positions 5380-5474]
T
[46 nt withheld, positions 5476-5521]
C
[141 nt withheld, positions 5523-5663]
CCTTTGACGTTGGAGTCCACGTTCTTT
[37 nt withheld, positions 5691-5727]
ACTCTATCTCGGGCTATTCTTTTGATTTATAAGGGATTTTGCCGATTTCGGTCTATTGGTTAAAAAATGA
GCTGATTTAACAAAAATTTAACGCGAATTTTAACAAAATATTAACGTTTACAATTTTATGGTGCACTCTC
AGTACAATCTGCTCTGATGCCGCATAGTTAAGCCAGCCCCGACACCCGCCAACACCCGCTGACGCGCCCT
GACGGGCTTGTCTGCTCCCGGCATCCGCTTACAGACAAGCTGTGACCGTCTCCGGGAGCTGCATGTGTCA
GAGGTTTTCACCGTCATCACCGAAACGCGCGAGACGAAAGGGCCTCGTGATACGCCTATTTTTATAGGTT
AATGTCATGATAATAATGGTTTCTTAGACGTCAGGTGGCACTTTTCGGGGAAATGTGCGCGGAACCCCTA
TTTGTTTATTTTTCTAAATACATTCAAATATGTATCCGCTCATGAGACAATAACCCTGATAAATGCTTCA
ATAATATTGAAAAAGGAAGAGTATGAGTATTCAACATTTCCGTGTCGCCCTTATTCCCTTTTTTGCGGCA
TTTTGCCTTCCTGTTTTTGCTCACCCAGAAACGCTGGTGAAAGTAAAAGATGCTGAAGATCAGTTGGGTG
CACGAGTGGGTTACATCGAACTGGATCTCAACAGCGGTAAGATCCTTGAGAGTTTTCGCCCCGAAGAACG
TTTTCCAATGATGAGCACTTTTAAAGTTCTGCTATGTGGCGCGGTATTATCCCGTATTGACGCCGGGCAA
GAGCAACTCGGTCGCCGCATACACTATTCTCAGAATGACTTGGTTGAGTACTCACCAGTCACAGAAAAGC
ATCTTACGGATGGCATGACAGTAAGAGAATTATGCAGTGCTGCCATAACCATGAGTGATAACACTGCGGC
CAACTTACTTCTGACAACGATCGGAGGACCGAAGGAGCTAACCGCTTTTTTGCACAACATGGGGGATCAT
GTAACTCGCCTTGATCGTTGGGAACCGGAGCTGAATGAAGCCATACCAAACGACGAGCGTGACACCACGA
TGCCTGTAGCAATGGCAACAACGTTGCGCAAACTATTAACTGGCGAACTACTTACTCTAGCTTCCCGGCA
ACAATTAATAGACTGGATGGAGGCGGATAAAGTTGCAGGACCACTTCTGCGCTCGGCCCTTCCGGCTGGC
TGGTTTATTGCTGATAAATCTGGAGCCGGTGAGCGTGGAAGCCGCGGTATCATTGCAGCACTGGGGCCAG
ATGGTAAGCCCTCCCGTATCGTAGTTATCTACACGACGGGGAGTCAGGCAACTATGGATGAACGAAATAG
ACAGATCGCTGAGATAGGTGCCTCACTGATTAAGCATTGGTAACTGTCAGACCAAGTTTACTCATATATA
CTTTAGATTGATTTAAAACTTCATTTTTAATTTAAAAGGATCTAGGTGAAGATCCTTTTTGATAATCTCA
TGACCAAAATCCCTTAACGTGAGTTTTCGTTCCACTGAGCGTCAGACCCCGTAGAAAAGATCAAAGGATC
TTCTTGAGATCCTTTTTTTCTGCGCGTAATCTGCTGCTTGCAAACAAAAAAACCACCGCTACCAGCGGTG
GTTTGTTTGCCGGATCAAGAGCTACCAACTCTTTTTCCGAAGGTAACTGGCTTCAGCAGAGCGCAGATAC
CAAATACTGTTCTTCTAGTGTAGCCGTAGTTAGGCCACCACTTCAAGAACTCTGTAGCACCGCCTACATA
CCTCGCTCTGCTAATCCTGTTACCAGTGGCTGCTGCCAGTGGCGATAAGTCGTGTCTTACCGGGTTGGAC
TCAAGACGATAGTTACCGGATAAGGCGCAGCGGTCGGGCTGAACGGGGGGTTCGTGCACACAGCCCAGCT
TGGAGCGAACGACCTACACCGAACTGAGATACCTACAGCGTGAGCTATGAGAAAGCGCCACGCTTCCCGA
AGGGAGAAAGGCGGACAGGTATCCGGTAAGCGGCAGGGTCGGAACAGGAGAGCGCACGAGGGAGCTTCCA
GGGGGAAACGCCTGGTATCTTTATAGTCCTGTCGGGTTTCGCCACCTCTGACTTGAGCGTCGATTTTTGT
GATGCTCGTCAGGGGGGCGGAGCCTATGGAAAAACGCCAGCAACGCGGCCTTTTTACGGTTCCTGGCCTT
TTGCTGGCCTTTTGCTCACATGCTAGAGGTACCCGTTACATAACTTACGGTAAATGGCCCGCCTGGCTGA
CCGCCCAACGACCCCCGCCCATTGACGTCAATAGTAACGCCAATAGGGACTTTCCATTGACGTCAATGGG
TGGAGTATTTACGGTAAACTGCCCACTTGGCAGTACATCAAGTGTATCATATGCCAAGTACGCCCCCTAT
TGACGTCAATGACGGTAAATGGCCCGCCTGGCATTGTGCCCAGTACATGACCTTATGGGACTTTCCTACT
TGGCAGTACATCTACGTATTAGTCATCGCTATTACCATGGTCGAGGTGAGCCCCACGTTCTGCTTCACTC
TCCCCATCTCCCCCCCCTCCCCACCCCCAATTTTGTATTTATTTATTTTTTAATTATTTTGTGCAGCGAT
GGGGGCGGGGGGGGG
